Addgene plasmid #214801: pcDNA3.1/MPL(N178Q)
Purpose: Mammalian expression of human MPL(N178Q)
Depositing lab: Norio Komatsu. Depositing organization: Juntendo University. Publication: Loss of KDEL function from a calreticulin frameshift mutation drives expression of an immature, mutant calreticulin-dependent form of the thrombopoietin receptor MPL. Masubuchi N, Yang Y, Imai M, Kihara Y, Morishita S, Edahiro Y, Komatsu N. Haematologica. 2025 Nov 6. doi: 10.3324/haematol.2025.287585. PubMed 41195513.
Backbone
  Vector backbone: pcDNA3.1
  Backbone size w/o insert (bp): 6217
  Vector type: Mammalian Expression
Growth in bacteria
  Bacterial resistance: Ampicillin, 100 μg/mL
  Growth temperature: 37°C
  Growth strain: DH5alpha
  Copy number: Unknown
Gene/Insert
  Gene/Insert name: human MPL(N178Q)
  Species: H. sapiens (human)
  Insert size (bp): 8500
  Entrez Gene: MPL (a.k.a. C-MPL, CD110, MPLV, THCYT2, THPOR, TPOR)
  Promoter: CMV
  Cloning method: Restriction Enzyme; 5′ cloning site EcoRI (unknown if destroyed); 3′ cloning site XhoI (unknown if destroyed)
  Sequencing primers: 5′ T7
Terms and licenses: Academic/Nonprofit Terms; Industry Terms: Not Available to Industry
How to cite: pcDNA3.1/MPL(N178Q) was a gift from Norio Komatsu (Addgene plasmid # 214801 ; http://n2t.net/addgene:214801 ; RRID:Addgene_214801)
