[The description below was written by a language model from this plasmid's Addgene catalogue record and pLannotate feature annotations shown in this document.]
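Description:
pcDNA3.1/MPL(N178Q) is a mammalian expression plasmid built on the pcDNA3.1 backbone that carries the human thrombopoietin receptor gene MPL (also known as TPOR or CD110) with an asparagine-to-glutamine substitution at residue 178. The coding sequence, annotated at about 1.9 kb, was inserted between EcoRI and XhoI sites downstream of the human cytomegalovirus immediate-early enhancer and promoter and is terminated by the bovine growth hormone polyadenylation signal. A T7 promoter between the CMV promoter and the insert serves as a sequencing primer site and could support in vitro transcription. No epitope tag or reporter is annotated on the receptor. The catalogue lists the insert as 8,500 bp and the backbone as 6,217 bp, which does not fit the 7,318 nt full sequence record. The annotated coding region is the more reliable guide to the insert's size.

In bacteria the plasmid replicates from a high-copy ColE1/pUC-type origin and is selected with ampicillin through the β-lactamase gene and its own promoter. An f1 origin is also present. For mammalian cells, an SV40 enhancer/early promoter drives a neomycin phosphotransferase cassette ending in an SV40 polyadenylation signal, which would allow G418 selection of stable transfectants. Short matches to an HIV-1 LTR, ble, lacI and lac promoter/operator elements are fragmentary and appear to be backbone remnants or annotation artefacts rather than functional parts.

The stated purpose is mammalian expression of the mutant receptor. The associated publication concerns an immature form of MPL that depends on mutant calreticulin. An asparagine-to-glutamine change is a common way to remove an N-linked glycosylation site, although the record does not state this rationale.
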