Features (pLannotate 1.2.2; 20 found; start..end, strand, type, name):
     28..80      -  misc_feature   bom (fragment): basis of mobility region from pBR322
    235..614     +  enhancer       CMV enhancer: human cytomegalovirus immediate early enhancer
    615..818     +  promoter       CMV promoter: human cytomegalovirus (CMV) immediate early promoter
    814..847     +  LTR            5' LTR (truncated) (fragment): truncated 5' long terminal repeat (LTR) from HIV-1
    863..881     +  promoter       T7 promoter: promoter for bacteriophage T7 RNA polymerase
    964..2868    +  CDS            MPL: TPOR_HUMAN - Also known as TPOR. Experimental evidence at protein level: Swiss-Prot protein existence level 1. Receptor for thrombopoietin that acts as a primary regulator of megakaryopoiesis and platelet production. May represent a regulatory molecule specific for TPO-R-dependent immune responses. From Homo sapiens (Human).
   2915..3139    +  polyA_signal   bGH poly(A) signal: bovine growth hormone polyadenylation signal
   3143..3164    +  promoter       SV40 promoter (fragment): SV40 enhancer and early promoter
   3185..3613    +  rep_origin     f1 ori (sequence partly withheld): f1 bacteriophage origin of replication; arrow indicates direction of (+) strand synthesis
   3627..3956    +  promoter       SV40 promoter: SV40 enhancer and early promoter
   4023..4814    +  CDS            neo: KKA2_KLEPN - Also known as kan, nptII. Experimental evidence at protein level: Swiss-Prot protein existence level 1. Resistance to kanamycin, neomycin, paromomycin, ribostamycin, butirosin and gentamicin B. From Klebsiella pneumoniae.
   4838..4996    +  CDS            ble (fragment): BLE_KLEPN - Experimental evidence at protein level: Swiss-Prot protein existence level 1. Binding protein with a strong affinity to the bleomycin family of antibiotics. Binds to CL990; an antimitotic-antibiotic compound. From Klebsiella pneumoniae.
   4991..5112    +  polyA_signal   SV40 poly(A) signal: SV40 polyadenylation signal
   5185..5201    -  protein_bind   lac operator: The lac repressor binds to the lac operator to inhibit transcription in E. coli. This inhibition can be relieved by adding lactose or isopropyl-β-D-thiogalactopyranoside (IPTG). lac repressor encoded by lacI
   5209..5239    -  promoter       lac promoter: promoter for the E. coli lac operon
   5254..5275    -  protein_bind   CAP binding site: CAP binding activates transcription in the presence of cAMP. E. coli catabolite activator protein
   5288..5380    -  CDS            lacI (fragment): lac repressor; lacI; The lac repressor binds to the lac operator to inhibit transcription in E. coli. This inhibition can be relieved by adding lactose or isopropyl-β-D-thiogalactopyranoside (IPTG).
   5563..6151    -  rep_origin     ori: high-copy-number ColE1/pMB1/pBR322/pUC origin of replication
   6322..7182    -  CDS            AmpR: β-lactamase; bla; confers resistance to ampicillin, carbenicillin, and related antibiotics
   7183..7287    -  promoter       AmpR promoter: bla
>Addgene plasmid #214801 | pcDNA3.1/MPL(N178Q) | addgene full sequence | sequence record 429143 | Addgene NGS Result
GACGGATCGGGAGATCTCCCGATCCCCTATGGTGCACTCTCAGTACAATCTGCTCTGATGCCGCATAGTT
AAGCCAGTATCTGCTCCCTGCTTGTGTGTTGGAGGTCGCTGAGTAGTGCGCGAGCAAAATTTAAGCTACA
ACAAGGCAAGGCTTGACCGACAATTGCATGAAGAATCTGCTTAGGGTTAGGCGTTTTGCGCTGCTTCGCG
ATGTACGGGCCAGATATACGCGTTGACATTGATTATTGACTAGTTATTAATAGTAATCAATTACGGGGTC
ATTAGTTCATAGCCCATATATGGAGTTCCGCGTTACATAACTTACGGTAAATGGCCCGCCTGGCTGACCG
CCCAACGACCCCCGCCCATTGACGTCAATAATGACGTATGTTCCCATAGTAACGCCAATAGGGACTTTCC
ATTGACGTCAATGGGTGGAGTATTTACGGTAAACTGCCCACTTGGCAGTACATCAAGTGTATCATATGCC
AAGTACGCCCCCTATTGACGTCAATGACGGTAAATGGCCCGCCTGGCATTATGCCCAGTACATGACCTTA
TGGGACTTTCCTACTTGGCAGTACATCTACGTATTAGTCATCGCTATTACCATGGTGATGCGGTTTTGGC
AGTACATCAATGGGCGTGGATAGCGGTTTGACTCACGGGGATTTCCAAGTCTCCACCCCATTGACGTCAA
TGGGAGTTTGTTTTGGCACCAAAATCAACGGGACTTTCCAAAATGTCGTAACAACTCCGCCCCATTGACG
CAAATGGGCGGTAGGCGTGTACGGTGGGAGGTCTATATAAGCAGAGCTCTCTGGCTAACTAGAGAACCCA
CTGCTTACTGGCTTATCGAAATTAATACGACTCACTATAGGGAGACCCAAGCTGGCTAGCGTTTAAACTT
AAGCTTGGTACCGAGCTCGGATCCACTAGTCCAGTGTGGTGGAATTCGCCACCATGCCCTCCTGGGCCCT
CTTCATGGTCACCTCCTGCCTCCTCCTGGCCCCTCAAAACCTGGCCCAAGTCAGCAGCCAAGATGTCTCC
TTGCTGGCATCAGACTCAGAGCCCCTGAAGTGTTTCTCCCGAACATTTGAGGACCTCACTTGCTTCTGGG
ATGAGGAAGAGGCAGCGCCCAGTGGGACATACCAGCTGCTGTATGCCTACCCGCGGGAGAAGCCCCGTGC
TTGCCCCCTGAGTTCCCAGAGCATGCCCCACTTTGGAACCCGATACGTGTGCCAGTTTCCAGACCAGGAG
GAAGTGCGTCTCTTCTTTCCGCTGCACCTCTGGGTGAAGAATGTGTTCCTAAACCAGACTCGGACTCAGC
GAGTCCTCTTTGTGGACAGTGTAGGCCTGCCGGCTCCCCCCAGTATCATCAAGGCCATGGGTGGGAGCCA
GCCAGGGGAACTTCAGATCAGCTGGGAGGAGCCAGCTCCAGAAATCAGTGATTTCCTGAGGTACGAACTC
CGCTATGGCCCCAGAGATCCCAAGCAGTCCACTGGTCCCACGGTCATACAGCTGATTGCCACAGAAACCT
GCTGCCCTGCTCTGCAGAGGCCTCACTCAGCCTCTGCTCTGGACCAGTCTCCATGTGCTCAGCCCACAAT
GCCCTGGCAAGATGGACCAAAGCAGACCTCCCCAAGTAGAGAAGCTTCAGCTCTGACAGCAGAGGGTGGA
AGCTGCCTCATCTCAGGACTCCAGCCTGGCAACTCCTACTGGCTGCAGCTGCGCAGCGAACCTGATGGGA
TCTCCCTCGGTGGCTCCTGGGGATCCTGGTCCCTCCCTGTGACTGTGGACCTGCCTGGAGATGCAGTGGC
ACTTGGACTGCAATGCTTTACCTTGGACCTGAAGAATGTTACCTGTCAATGGCAGCAACAGGACCATGCT
AGCTCCCAAGGCTTCTTCTACCACAGCAGGGCACGGTGCTGCCCCAGAGACAGGTACCCCATCTGGGAGA
ACTGCGAAGAGGAAGAGAAAACAAATCCAGGACTACAGACCCCACAGTTCTCTCGCTGCCACTTCAAGTC
ACGAAATGACAGCATTATTCACATCCTTGTGGAGGTGACCACAGCCCCGGGTACTGTTCACAGCTACCTG
GGCTCCCCTTTCTGGATCCACCAGGCTGTGCGCCTCCCCACCCCAAACTTGCACTGGAGGGAGATCTCCA
GTGGGCATCTGGAATTGGAGTGGCAGCACCCATCGTCCTGGGCAGCCCAAGAGACCTGTTATCAACTCCG
ATACACAGGAGAAGGCCATCAGGACTGGAAGGTGCTGGAGCCGCCTCTCGGGGCCCGAGGAGGGACCCTG
GAGCTGCGCCCGCGATCTCGCTACCGTTTACAGCTGCGCGCCAGGCTCAACGGCCCCACCTACCAAGGTC
CCTGGAGCTCGTGGTCGGACCCAACTAGGGTGGAGACCGCCACCGAGACCGCCTGGATCTCCTTGGTGAC
CGCTCTGCATCTAGTGCTGGGCCTCAGCGCCGTCCTGGGCCTGCTGCTGCTGAGGTGGCAGTTTCCTGCA
CACTACAGGAGACTGAGGCATGCCCTGTGGCCCTCACTTCCAGACCTGCACCGGGTCCTAGGCCAGTACC
TTAGGGACACTGCAGCCCTGAGCCCGCCCAAGGCCACAGTCTCAGATACCTGTGAAGAAGTGGAACCCAG
CCTCCTTGAAATCCTCCCCAAGTCCTCAGAGAGGACTCCTTTGCCCCTGTGTTCCTCCCAGGCCCAGATG
GACTACCGAAGATTGCAGCCTTCTTGCCTGGGGACCATGCCCCTGTCTGTGTGCCCACCCATGGCTGAGT
CAGGGTCCTGCTGTACCACCCACATTGCCAACCATTCCTACCTACCACTAAGCTATTGGCAGCAGCCTTG
ACTCGAGTCTAGAGGGCCCGTTTAAACCCGCTGATCAGCCTCGACTGTGCCTTCTAGTTGCCAGCCATCT
GTTGTTTGCCCCTCCCCCGTGCCTTCCTTGACCCTGGAAGGTGCCACTCCCACTGTCCTTTCCTAATAAA
ATGAGGAAATTGCATCGCATTGTCTGAGTAGGTGTCATTCTATTCTGGGGGGTGGGGTGGGGCAGGACAG
CAAGGGGGAGGATTGGGAAGACAATAGCAGGCATGCTGGGGATGCGGTGGGCTCTATGGCTTCTGAGGCG
GAAAGAACCAGCTGGGGCTCTAGGGGGTATCCCC
[124 nt withheld, positions 3185-3308]
C
[91 nt withheld, positions 3310-3400]
A
[49 nt withheld, positions 3402-3450]
CCTTTGACGTTGGAGTCCACGTTCTTT
[37 nt withheld, positions 3478-3514]
ACCCTATCTCGGTCTATTCTTTTGATTTATAAGGGATTTTGCCGATTTCGGCCTATTGGTTAAAAAATGA
GCTGATTTAACAAAAATTTAACGCGAATTAATTCTGTGGAATGTGTGTCAGTTAGGGTGTGGAAAGTCCC
CAGGCTCCCCAGCAGGCAGAAGTATGCAAAGCATGCATCTCAATTAGTCAGCAACCAGGTGTGGAAAGTC
CCCAGGCTCCCCAGCAGGCAGAAGTATGCAAAGCATGCATCTCAATTAGTCAGCAACCATAGTCCCGCCC
CTAACTCCGCCCATCCCGCCCCTAACTCCGCCCAGTTCCGCCCATTCTCCGCCCCATGGCTGACTAATTT
TTTTTATTTATGCAGAGGCCGAGGCCGCCTCTGCCTCTGAGCTATTCCAGAAGTAGTGAGGAGGCTTTTT
TGGAGGCCTAGGCTTTTGCAAAAAGCTCCCGGGAGCTTGTATATCCATTTTCGGATCTGATCAAGAGACA
GGATGAGGATCGTTTCGCATGATTGAACAAGATGGATTGCACGCAGGTTCTCCGGCCGCTTGGGTGGAGA
GGCTATTCGGCTATGACTGGGCACAACAGACAATCGGCTGCTCTGATGCCGCCGTGTTCCGGCTGTCAGC
GCAGGGGCGCCCGGTTCTTTTTGTCAAGACCGACCTGTCCGGTGCCCTGAATGAACTGCAGGACGAGGCA
GCGCGGCTATCGTGGCTGGCCACGACGGGCGTTCCTTGCGCAGCTGTGCTCGACGTTGTCACTGAAGCGG
GAAGGGACTGGCTGCTATTGGGCGAAGTGCCGGGGCAGGATCTCCTGTCATCTCACCTTGCTCCTGCCGA
GAAAGTATCCATCATGGCTGATGCAATGCGGCGGCTGCATACGCTTGATCCGGCTACCTGCCCATTCGAC
CACCAAGCGAAACATCGCATCGAGCGAGCACGTACTCGGATGGAAGCCGGTCTTGTCGATCAGGATGATC
TGGACGAAGAGCATCAGGGGCTCGCGCCAGCCGAACTGTTCGCCAGGCTCAAGGCGCGCATGCCCGACGG
CGAGGATCTCGTCGTGACCCATGGCGATGCCTGCTTGCCGAATATCATGGTGGAAAATGGCCGCTTTTCT
GGATTCATCGACTGTGGCCGGCTGGGTGTGGCGGACCGCTATCAGGACATAGCGTTGGCTACCCGTGATA
TTGCTGAAGAGCTTGGCGGCGAATGGGCTGACCGCTTCCTCGTGCTTTACGGTATCGCCGCTCCCGATTC
GCAGCGCATCGCCTTCTATCGCCTTCTTGACGAGTTCTTCTGAGCGGGACTCTGGGGTTCGAAATGACCG
ACCAAGCGACGCCCAACCTGCCATCACGAGATTTCGATTCCACCGCCGCCTTCTATGAAAGGTTGGGCTT
CGGAATCGTTTTCCGGGACGCCGGCTGGATGATCCTCCAGCGCGGGGATCTCATGCTGGAGTTCTTCGCC
CACCCCAACTTGTTTATTGCAGCTTATAATGGTTACAAATAAAGCAATAGCATCACAAATTTCACAAATA
AAGCATTTTTTTCACTGCATTCTAGTTGTGGTTTGTCCAAACTCATCAATGTATCTTATCATGTCTGTAT
ACCGTCGACCTCTAGCTAGAGCTTGGCGTAATCATGGTCATAGCTGTTTCCTGTGTGAAATTGTTATCCG
CTCACAATTCCACACAACATACGAGCCGGAAGCATAAAGTGTAAAGCCTGGGGTGCCTAATGAGTGAGCT
AACTCACATTAATTGCGTTGCGCTCACTGCCCGCTTTCCAGTCGGGAAACCTGTCGTGCCAGCTGCATTA
ATGAATCGGCCAACGCGCGGGGAGAGGCGGTTTGCGTATTGGGCGCTCTTCCGCTTCCTCGCTCACTGAC
TCGCTGCGCTCGGTCGTTCGGCTGCGGCGAGCGGTATCAGCTCACTCAAAGGCGGTAATACGGTTATCCA
CAGAATCAGGGGATAACGCAGGAAAGAACATGTGAGCAAAAGGCCAGCAAAAGGCCAGGAACCGTAAAAA
GGCCGCGTTGCTGGCGTTTTTCCATAGGCTCCGCCCCCCTGACGAGCATCACAAAAATCGACGCTCAAGT
CAGAGGTGGCGAAACCCGACAGGACTATAAAGATACCAGGCGTTTCCCCCTGGAAGCTCCCTCGTGCGCT
CTCCTGTTCCGACCCTGCCGCTTACCGGATACCTGTCCGCCTTTCTCCCTTCGGGAAGCGTGGCGCTTTC
TCATAGCTCACGCTGTAGGTATCTCAGTTCGGTGTAGGTCGTTCGCTCCAAGCTGGGCTGTGTGCACGAA
CCCCCCGTTCAGCCCGACCGCTGCGCCTTATCCGGTAACTATCGTCTTGAGTCCAACCCGGTAAGACACG
ACTTATCGCCACTGGCAGCAGCCACTGGTAACAGGATTAGCAGAGCGAGGTATGTAGGCGGTGCTACAGA
GTTCTTGAAGTGGTGGCCTAACTACGGCTACACTAGAAGAACAGTATTTGGTATCTGCGCTCTGCTGAAG
CCAGTTACCTTCGGAAAAAGAGTTGGTAGCTCTTGATCCGGCAAACAAACCACCGCTGGTAGCGGTGGTT
TTTTTGTTTGCAAGCAGCAGATTACGCGCAGAAAAAAAGGATCTCAAGAAGATCCTTTGATCTTTTCTAC
GGGGTCTGACGCTCAGTGGAACGAAAACTCACGTTAAGGGATTTTGGTCATGAGATTATCAAAAAGGATC
TTCACCTAGATCCTTTTAAATTAAAAATGAAGTTTTAAATCAATCTAAAGTATATATGAGTAAACTTGGT
CTGACAGTTACCAATGCTTAATCAGTGAGGCACCTATCTCAGCGATCTGTCTATTTCGTTCATCCATAGT
TGCCTGACTCCCCGTCGTGTAGATAACTACGATACGGGAGGGCTTACCATCTGGCCCCAGTGCTGCAATG
ATACCGCGAGACCCACGCTCACCGGCTCCAGATTTATCAGCAATAAACCAGCCAGCCGGAAGGGCCGAGC
GCAGAAGTGGTCCTGCAACTTTATCCGCCTCCATCCAGTCTATTAATTGTTGCCGGGAAGCTAGAGTAAG
TAGTTCGCCAGTTAATAGTTTGCGCAACGTTGTTGCCATTGCTACAGGCATCGTGGTGTCACGCTCGTCG
TTTGGTATGGCTTCATTCAGCTCCGGTTCCCAACGATCAAGGCGAGTTACATGATCCCCCATGTTGTGCA
AAAAAGCGGTTAGCTCCTTCGGTCCTCCGATCGTTGTCAGAAGTAAGTTGGCCGCAGTGTTATCACTCAT
GGTTATGGCAGCACTGCATAATTCTCTTACTGTCATGCCATCCGTAAGATGCTTTTCTGTGACTGGTGAG
TACTCAACCAAGTCATTCTGAGAATAGTGTATGCGGCGACCGAGTTGCTCTTGCCCGGCGTCAATACGGG
ATAATACCGCGCCACATAGCAGAACTTTAAAAGTGCTCATCATTGGAAAACGTTCTTCGGGGCGAAAACT
CTCAAGGATCTTACCGCTGTTGAGATCCAGTTCGATGTAACCCACTCGTGCACCCAACTGATCTTCAGCA
TCTTTTACTTTCACCAGCGTTTCTGGGTGAGCAAAAACAGGAAGGCAAAATGCCGCAAAAAAGGGAATAA
GGGCGACACGGAAATGTTGAATACTCATACTCTTCCTTTTTCAATATTATTGAAGCATTTATCAGGGTTA
TTGTCTCATGAGCGGATACATATTTGAATGTATTTAGAAAAATAAACAAATAGGGGTTCCGCGCACATTT
CCCCGAAAAGTGCCACCTGACGTC
